Addgene plasmid #231336: pNDGG015
Purpose: (Empty Backbone) BEVA Golden Gate cloning vector; Narrow host range plasmid. L1-p15A-Gm-ELT3; pNDGG021, pOGG009, pNDGG006, pOGG013. NmR.
Depositing lab: Barney Geddes. Depositing organization: North Dakota State University. Publication: BEVA2.0: modular assembly of golden gate-compatible vectors with expanded utility for genetic engineering. Geddes BA, Williamson R, Schumacher J, Ardi A, Levin G, Cervenka E, Huang R, diCenzo G. Can J Microbiol. 2025 Jan 1;71:1-13. doi: 10.1139/cjm-2024-0246. PubMed 39919271.
Backbone
  Vector backbone: NA
  Vector type: Bacterial Expression
Growth in bacteria
  Bacterial resistance: Kanamycin, 50 μg/mL
  Growth temperature: 37°C
  Growth strain: DH5alpha
  Copy number: High Copy
Gene/Insert
  Gene/Insert name: None
Terms and licenses: Academic/Nonprofit Terms; Industry Terms: Not Available to Industry
How to cite: pNDGG015 was a gift from Barney Geddes (Addgene plasmid # 231336 ; http://n2t.net/addgene:231336 ; RRID:Addgene_231336)
