[The description below was written by a language model from this plasmid's Addgene catalogue record and pLannotate feature annotations shown in this document.]
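Description:
pNDGG015 is an empty Golden Gate cloning backbone from the BEVA (Bacterial Expression Vector Archive) modular vector system, assembled from four component modules and described as a level 1, narrow-host-range plasmid. The sequenced record is about 3.3 kb. Replication relies on a p15A origin, which functions in E. coli and close relatives (hence the narrow host range) and is compatible with ColE1-type plasmids. p15A is usually regarded as medium copy, although the catalogue lists the plasmid as high copy. Selection is through the Tn5-derived neo (nptII) gene, which confers kanamycin/neomycin resistance. This matches the "NmR" note and the listed kanamycin selection. However, the module shorthand in the purpose field includes "Gm", which would suggest gentamicin, and the record does not explain this discrepancy. A short tnpA fragment upstream of neo is likely residual Tn5 sequence carried along with the marker.

The cloning site is a lacZα cassette, consisting of a CAP binding site, lac promoter, lac operator, pUC-type polylinker and a lacZα fragment. In Golden Gate vectors of this kind, the cassette is normally replaced by the assembled insert, allowing blue/white screening for recombinants. The type IIS enzyme sites and overhangs are not annotated in the feature table, so they cannot be specified here. An rrnB T1 terminator lies near the cassette and probably insulates it from read-through transcription. An IncP (RP4-type) oriT with an adjacent traJ fragment allows the plasmid to be mobilised by conjugation from a donor that supplies the transfer functions in trans. The small bom, RSF ori and IS1 hits are partial fragments and are probably not functional elements. No insert is present, and the vector is intended as a recipient for assembling user-defined bacterial constructs.
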