Features (pLannotate 1.2.2; 15 found; start..end, strand, type, name):
     16..58      +  CDS            lacI (fragment): lac repressor; lacI; The lac repressor binds to the lac operator to inhibit transcription in E. coli. This inhibition can be relieved by adding lactose or isopropyl-β-D-thiogalactopyranoside (IPTG).
     71..92      +  protein_bind   CAP binding site: CAP binding activates transcription in the presence of cAMP. E. coli catabolite activator protein
    107..137     +  promoter       lac promoter: promoter for the E. coli lac operon
    145..161     +  protein_bind   lac operator: The lac repressor binds to the lac operator to inhibit transcription in E. coli. This inhibition can be relieved by adding lactose or isopropyl-β-D-thiogalactopyranoside (IPTG). lac repressor encoded by lacI
    198..254     -  misc_feature   MCS: pUC18/19 multiple cloning site
    251..408     +  CDS            lacZα (fragment): LacZα fragment of β-galactosidase; lacZ fragment
    414..513     -  misc_feature   bom (fragment): basis of mobility region from pBR322
    603..818     +  CDS            tnpA (fragment): TN5P_ECOLX - Also known as tnp. Experimental evidence at protein level: Swiss-Prot protein existence level 1. Mediates transposition of transposon Tn5 by a 'cut and paste' mechanism. First, the monomeric transposase binds the 19 bp inverted DNA repeats flanking the transposon. Then, dimerization of the DNA- bound transposase creates a synaptic DNA complex. After nicking of the first DNA strand, excision of the transposon proceeds through a series of intermediates. The transposase then mediates the insertion of the transposon at a new site by strand transfer. The activity of the wild- type tran
    850..1641    +  CDS            neo: KKA2_KLEPN - Also known as kan, nptII. Experimental evidence at protein level: Swiss-Prot protein existence level 1. Resistance to kanamycin, neomycin, paromomycin, ribostamycin, butirosin and gentamicin B. From Klebsiella pneumoniae.
   1784..1893    +  oriT           oriT: incP origin of transfer
   1926..2233    +  CDS            traJ (fragment): oriT-recognizing protein; traJ
   2276..2821    +  rep_origin     p15A ori: Plasmids containing the medium-copy-number p15A origin of replication can be propagated in E. coli cells that contain a second plasmid with the ColE1 origin.
   2909..2964    +  rep_origin     RSF ori (fragment): Plasmids containing the RSF 1030 origin of replication can be propagated in E. coli cells that contain additional plasmids with compatible origins.
   3083..3151    -  mobile_element IS1 (fragment): prokaryotic transposable element IS1
   3169..3255    -  terminator     rrnB T1 terminator: Escherichia coli rrnB; transcription terminator T1 from the E. coli rrnB gene
>Addgene plasmid #231336 | pNDGG015 | addgene full sequence | sequence record 489467 | Addgene NGS Result
TGCCGGAGTGAGACCGCAGCTGGCACGACAGGTTTGCCGACTGGAAAGCGGGCAGTGAGCGCAACGCAAT
TAATGTGAGTTAGCTCACTCATTAGGCACCCCAGGCTTTACACTTTATGCTTCCGGCTCGTATGTTGTGT
GGAATTGTGAGCGGATAACAATTTCACACAGGAAACAGCTATGACCATGATTACGCCAAGCTTGCATGCC
TGCAGGTCGACTCTAGAGGATCCCCGGGTACCGAGCTCGAATTCACTGGCCGTCGTTTTACAACGTCGTG
ACTGGGAAAACCCTGGCGTTACCCAACTTAATCGCCTTGCAGCACATCCCCCTTTCGCCAGCTGGCGTAA
TAGCGAAGAGGCCCGCACCGATCGCCCTTCCCAACAGTTGCGCAGCCTGAATGGCGAATGGCGCCTGATG
CGGTATTTTCTCCTTACGCATCTGTGCGGTATTTCACACCGCATATGGTGCACTCTCAGTACAATCTGCT
CTGATGCCGCATAGTTAAGCCAGCCCCGACACCCGCCAACACCCGCTGACGCGCCCTGACGGGCTTGTCT
GCTCCCGGCATCCGCTTACAGACAAGCTGTGACGGTCTCACGCTGCAATATCTGGACAAGGGAAAACGCA
AGCGCAAAGAGAAAGCAGGTAGCTTGCAGTGGGCTTACATGGCGATAGCTAGACTGGGCGGTTTTATGGA
CAGCAAGCGAACCGGAATTGCCAGCTGGGGCGCCCTCTGGTAAGGTTGGGAAGCCCTGCAAAGTAAACTG
GATGGCTTTCTTGCCGCCAAGGATCTGATGGCGCAGGGGATCAAGATCTGATCAAGAGACAGGATGAGGA
TCGTTTCGCATGATTGAACAAGATGGATTGCACGCAGGTTCTCCGGCCGCTTGGGTGGAGAGGCTATTCG
GCTATGACTGGGCACAACAGACAATCGGCTGCTCTGATGCCGCCGTGTTCCGGCTGTCAGCGCAGGGGCG
CCCGGTTCTTTTTGTCAAGACCGACCTGTCCGGTGCCCTGAATGAACTGCAGGACGAGGCAGCGCGGCTA
TCGTGGCTGGCCACGACGGGCGTTCCTTGCGCAGCTGTGCTCGACGTTGTCACTGAAGCGGGAAGGGACT
GGCTGCTATTGGGCGAAGTGCCGGGGCAGGATCTCCTGTCATCTCACCTTGCTCCTGCCGAGAAAGTATC
CATCATGGCTGATGCAATGCGGCGGCTGCATACGCTTGATCCGGCTACCTGCCCATTCGACCACCAAGCG
AAACATCGCATCGAGCGAGCACGTACTCGGATGGAAGCCGGTCTTGTCGATCAGGATGATCTGGACGAAG
AGCATCAGGGGCTCGCGCCAGCCGAACTGTTCGCCAGGCTCAAGGCGCGCATGCCCGACGGCGAGGATCT
CGTCGTGACCCATGGCGATGCCTGCTTGCCGAATATCATGGTGGAAAATGGCCGCTTTTCTGGATTCATC
GACTGTGGCCGGCTGGGTGTGGCGGACCGCTATCAGGACATAGCGTTGGCTACCCGTGATATTGCTGAAG
AGCTTGGCGGCGAATGGGCTGACCGCTTCCTCGTGCTTTACGGTATCGCCGCTCCCGATTCGCAGCGCAT
CGCCTTCTATCGCCTTCTTGACGAGTTCTTCTGAACTACTTTTCCGCTGCATAACCCTGCTTCGGGGTCA
TTATAGCGATTTTTTCGGTATATCCATCCTTTTTCGCACGATATACAGGATTTTGCCAAAGGGTTCGTGT
AGACTTTCCTTGGTGTATCCAACGGCGTCAGCCGGGCAGGATAGGTGAAGTAGGCCCACCCGCGAGCGGG
TGTTCCTTCTTCACTGTCCCTTATTCGCACCTGGCGGTGCTCAACGGGAATCCTGCTCTGCGAGGCTGGC
CGGCTACCGCCGGCGTAACAGATGAGGGCAAGCGGATGGCTGATGAAACCAAGCCAACCAGGAAGGGCAG
CCCACCTATCAAGGTGTACTGCCTTCCAGACGAACGAAGAGCGATTGAGGAAAAGGCGGCGGCGGCCGGC
ATGAGCCTGTCGGCCTACCTGCTGGCCGTCGGCCAGGGCTACAAAATCACGGGCGTCGTGGACTATGAGC
ACGTCCGCGAGCTGGCCCGCATCAATGGCGACCTGGGCCGCCTGGGCGGCCTGCTGAAACTCTGGCTCAC
CGACGACCCGCGCACGGCGCGGTTCGGTGATGCCACGATCCTCGCCCTGCTGGCGAAGATCGACTCTAGC
TAGAAATATTTTATCTGATTAATAAGATGATCTTCTTGAGATCGTTTTGGTCTGCGCGTAATCTCTTGCT
CTGAAAACGAAAAAACCGCCTTGCAGGGCGGTTTTTCGAAGGTTCTCTGAGCTACCAACTCTTTGAACCG
AGGTAACTGGCTTGGAGGAGCGCAGTCACCAAAACTTGTCCTTTCAGTTTAGCCTTAACCGGCGCATGAC
TTCAAGACTAACTCCTCTAAATCAATTACCAGTGGCTGCTGCCAGTGGTGCTTTTGCATGTCTTTCCGGG
TTGGACTCAAGACGATAGTTACCGGATAAGGCGCAGCGGTCGGACTGAACGGGGGGTTCGTGCATACAGT
CCAGCTTGGAGCGAACTGCCTACCCGGAACTGAGTGTCAGGCGTGGAATGAGACAAACGCGGCCATAACA
GCGGAATGACACCGGTAAACCGAAAGGCAGGAACAGGAGAGCGCACGAGGGAGCCGCCAGGGGGAAACGC
CTGGTATCTTTATAGTCCTGTCGGGTTTCGCCACCACTGATTTGAGCGTCAGATTTCGTGATGCTTGTCA
GGGGGGCGGAGCCTATGGAAAAACGGCTTTGCCGCGGCCCTCTCACTTCCCTGTTAAGTATCTTCCTGGC
ATCTTCCAGGAAATCTCCGCCCCGTTCGTAAGCCATTTCCGCTCGCCGCAGTCGAACGACCGAGCGTAGC
GAGTCAGTGAGCGAGGAAGCGGAATATATCCTGTATCACATATTCTGCTGACGCACCGGTGCAGCCTTTT
TTCTCCTGCCACATGAAGCACTTCACTGACACCCTCATCAGTGCCAACATAGTAAGCCAGTATACACTCC
GCTAGCGCTGATGTCCGGCGGTGCTTTTGCCGTTACGCACCACCCCGTCAGTAGCTGAACAGGAGGGACA
GTTACTCTAGGGCGGCGGATTTGTCCTACTCAGGAGAGCGTTCACCGACAAACAACAGATAAAACGAAAG
GCCCAGTCTTTCGACTGAGCCTTTCGTTTTATTTGATGCC
